>Addgene plasmid #141320 | pT3TS-RfxCas13d-HA | depositor full sequence | sequence record 276154 | pT3TS-RfxCas13d-HA sequence 6115 bps
AATTAACCCTCACTAAAGGGAACAAAAGCTGGAGCTAAGCTTGCTTGTTCTTTTTGCAGAAGCTCAGAAT
AAACGCTCAACTTTGGCAGATCTAACTCGACGCCACCATGGCGAGCGAGGCCAGCATCGAAAAAAAAAAG
TCCTTCGCCAAGGGCATGGGCGTGAAGTCCACACTCGTGTCCGGCTCCAAAGTGTACATGACAACCTTCG
CCGAAGGCAGCGACGCCAGGCTGGAAAAGATCGTGGAGGGCGACAGCATCAGGAGCGTGAATGAGGGCGA
GGCCTTCAGCGCTGAAATGGCCGATAAAAACGCCGGCTATAAGATCGGCAACGCCAAATTCAGCCATCCT
AAGGGCTACGCCGTGGTGGCTAACAACCCTCTGTATACAGGACCCGTCCAGCAGGATATGCTCGGCCTGA
AGGAAACTCTGGAAAAGAGGTACTTCGGCGAGAGCGCTGATGGCAATGACAATATTTGTATCCAGGTGAT
CCATAACATCCTGGACATTGAAAAAATCCTCGCCGAATACATTACCAACGCCGCCTACGCCGTCAACAAT
ATCTCCGGCCTGGATAAGGACATTATTGGATTCGGCAAGTTCTCCACAGTGTATACCTACGACGAATTCA
AAGACCCCGAGCACCATAGGGCCGCTTTCAACAATAACGATAAGCTCATCAACGCCATCAAGGCCCAGTA
TGACGAGTTCGACAACTTCCTCGATAACCCCAGACTCGGCTATTTCGGCCAGGCCTTTTTCAGCAAGGAG
GGCAGAAATTACATCATCAATTACGGCAACGAATGCTATGACATTCTGGCCCTCCTGAGCGGACTGAGGC
ACTGGGTGGTCCATAACAACGAAGAAGAGTCCAGGATCTCCAGGACCTGGCTCTACAACCTCGATAAGAA
CCTCGACAACGAATACATCTCCACCCTCAACTACCTCTACGACAGGATCACCAATGAGCTGACCAACTCC
TTCTCCAAGAACTCCGCCGCCAACGTGAACTATATTGCCGAAACTCTGGGAATCAACCCTGCCGAATTCG
CCGAACAATATTTCAGATTCAGCATTATGAAAGAGCAGAAAAACCTCGGATTCAATATCACCAAGCTCAG
GGAAGTGATGCTGGACAGGAAGGATATGTCCGAGATCAGGAAAAATCATAAGGTGTTCGACTCCATCAGG
ACCAAGGTCTACACCATGATGGACTTTGTGATTTATAGGTATTACATCGAAGAGGATGCCAAGGTGGCTG
CCGCCAATAAGTCCCTCCCCGATAATGAGAAGTCCCTGAGCGAGAAGGATATCTTTGTGATTAACCTGAG
GGGCTCCTTCAACGACGACCAGAAGGATGCCCTCTACTACGATGAAGCTAATAGAATTTGGAGAAAGCTC
GAAAATATCATGCACAACATCAAGGAATTTAGGGGAAACAAGACAAGAGAGTATAAGAAGAAGGACGCCC
CTAGACTGCCCAGAATCCTGCCCGCTGGCCGTGATGTTTCCGCCTTCAGCAAACTCATGTATGCCCTGAC
CATGTTCCTGGATGGCAAGGAGATCAACGACCTCCTGACCACCCTGATTAATAAATTCGATAACATCCAG
AGCTTCCTGAAGGTGATGCCTCTCATCGGAGTCAACGCTAAGTTCGTGGAGGAATACGCCTTTTTCAAAG
ACTCCGCCAAGATCGCCGATGAGCTGAGGCTGATCAAGTCCTTCGCTAGAATGGGAGAACCTATTGCCGA
TGCCAGGAGGGCCATGTATATCGACGCCATCCGTATTTTAGGAACCAACCTGTCCTATGATGAGCTCAAG
GCCCTCGCCGACACCTTTTCCCTGGACGAGAACGGAAACAAGCTCAAGAAAGGCAAGCACGGCATGAGAA
ATTTCATTATTAATAACGTGATCAGCAATAAAAGGTTCCACTACCTGATCAGATACGGTGATCCTGCCCA
CCTCCATGAGATCGCCAAAAACGAGGCCGTGGTGAAGTTCGTGCTCGGCAGGATCGCTGACATCCAGAAA
AAACAGGGCCAGAACGGCAAGAACCAGATCGACAGGTACTACGAAACTTGTATCGGAAAGGATAAGGGCA
AGAGCGTGAGCGAAAAGGTGGACGCTCTCACAAAGATCATCACCGGAATGAACTACGACCAATTCGACAA
GAAAAGGAGCGTCATTGAGGACACCGGCAGGGAAAACGCCGAGAGGGAGAAGTTTAAAAAGATCATCAGC
CTGTACCTCACCGTGATCTACCACATCCTCAAGAATATTGTCAATATCAACGCCAGGTACGTCATCGGAT
TCCATTGCGTCGAGCGTGATGCTCAACTGTACAAGGAGAAAGGCTACGACATCAATCTCAAGAAACTGGA
AGAGAAGGGATTCAGCTCCGTCACCAAGCTCTGCGCTGGCATTGATGAAACTGCCCCCGATAAGAGAAAG
GACGTGGAAAAGGAGATGGCTGAAAGAGCCAAGGAGAGCATTGACAGCCTCGAGAGCGCCAACCCCAAGC
TGTATGCCAATTACATCAAATACAGCGACGAGAAGAAAGCCGAGGAGTTCACCAGGCAGATTAACAGGGA
GAAGGCCAAAACCGCCCTGAACGCCTACCTGAGGAACACCAAGTGGAATGTGATCATCAGGGAGGACCTC
CTGAGAATTGACAACAAGACATGTACCCTGTTCAGAAACAAGGCCGTCCACCTGGAAGTGGCCAGGTATG
TCCACGCCTATATCAACGACATTGCCGAGGTCAATTCCTACTTCCAACTGTACCATTACATCATGCAGAG
AATTATCATGAATGAGAGGTACGAGAAAAGCAGCGGAAAGGTGTCCGAGTACTTCGACGCTGTGAATGAC
GAGAAGAAGTACAACGATAGGCTCCTGAAACTGCTGTGTGTGCCTTTCGGCTACTGTATCCCCAGGTTTA
AGAACCTGAGCATCGAGGCCCTGTTCGATAGGAACGAGGCCGCCAAGTTCGACAAGGAGAAAAAGAAGGT
GTCCGGCAATTCCGGATCCGGAGCGGCCGCTTACCCATACGATGTTCCAGATTACGCTTAACCGCGGATC
TGGTTACCACTAAACCAGCCTCAAGAACACCCGAATGGAGTCTCTAAGCTACATAATACCAACTTACACT
TTACAAAATGTTGTCCCCCAAAATGTAGCCATTCGTATCTGCTCCTAATAAAAAGAAAGTTTCTTCACAT
TCTAAAAAAAAAAAAAAAAAAAAAAAAAAAAACCCCCCCCCCCCCCTGCAGGGCCAAGTCGGCCTCTAGA
GGTACCCAATTCGCCCTATAGTGAGTCGTATTACAATTCACTGGCCGTCGTTTTACAACGTCGTGACTGG
GAAAACCCTGGCGTTACCCAACTTAATCGCCTTGCAGCACATCCCCCTTTCGCCAGCTGGCGTAATAGCG
AAGAGGCCCGCACCGATCGCCCTTCCCAACAGTTGCGCAGCCTGAATGGCGAATGGAAATTGTAAGCGTT
AATATTTTGTTAAAATTCGCGTTAAATTTTTGTTAAATCAGCTCATTTTTTAACCAATAGGCCGAAATCG
GCAAAATCCCTTATAAATCAAAAGAATAGACCGAGATAGGGT
[37 nt withheld, positions 3613-3649]
AAAGAACGTGGACTCCAACGTCAAAGG
[49 nt withheld, positions 3677-3725]
T
[91 nt withheld, positions 3727-3817]
G
[124 nt withheld, positions 3819-3942]
CAGGTGGCACTTTTCGGGGAAATGTGCGCGGAACCCCTATTTGTTTATTTTTCTAAATACATTCAAATAT
GTATCCGCTCATGAGACAATAACCCTGATAAATGCTTCAATAATATTGAAAAAGGAAGAGTATGAGTATT
CAACATTTCCGTGTCGCCCTTATTCCCTTTTTTGCGGCATTTTGCCTTCCTGTTTTTGCTCACCCAGAAA
CGCTGGTGAAAGTAAAAGATGCTGAAGATCAGTTGGGTGCACGAGTGGGTTACATCGAACTGGATCTCAA
CAGCGGTAAGATCCTTGAGAGTTTTCGCCCCGAAGAACGTTTTCCAATGATGAGCACTTTTAAAGTTCTG
CTATGTGGCGCGGTATTATCCCGTATTGACGCCGGGCAAGAGCAACTCGGTCGCCGCATACACTATTCTC
AGAATGACTTGGTTGAGTACTCACCAGTCACAGAAAAGCATCTTACGGATGGCATGACAGTAAGAGAATT
ATGCAGTGCTGCCATAACCATGAGTGATAACACTGCGGCCAACTTACTTCTGACAACGATCGGAGGACCG
AAGGAGCTAACCGCTTTTTTGCACAACATGGGGGATCATGTAACTCGCCTTGATCGTTGGGAACCGGAGC
TGAATGAAGCCATACCAAACGACGAGCGTGACACCACGATGCCTGTAGCAATGGCAACAACGTTGCGCAA
ACTATTAACTGGCGAACTACTTACTCTAGCTTCCCGGCAACAATTAATAGACTGGATGGAGGCGGATAAA
GTTGCAGGACCACTTCTGCGCTCGGCCCTTCCGGCTGGCTGGTTTATTGCTGATAAATCTGGAGCCGGTG
AGCGTGGGTCTCGCGGTATCATTGCAGCACTGGGGCCAGATGGTAAGCCCTCCCGTATCGTAGTTATCTA
CACGACGGGGAGTCAGGCAACTATGGATGAACGAAATAGACAGATCGCTGAGATAGGTGCCTCACTGATT
AAGCATTGGTAACTGTCAGACCAAGTTTACTCATATATACTTTAGATTGATTTAAAACTTCATTTTTAAT
TTAAAAGGATCTAGGTGAAGATCCTTTTTGATAATCTCATGACCAAAATCCCTTAACGTGAGTTTTCGTT
CCACTGAGCGTCAGACCCCGTAGAAAAGATCAAAGGATCTTCTTGAGATCCTTTTTTTCTGCGCGTAATC
TGCTGCTTGCAAACAAAAAAACCACCGCTACCAGCGGTGGTTTGTTTGCCGGATCAAGAGCTACCAACTC
TTTTTCCGAAGGTAACTGGCTTCAGCAGAGCGCAGATACCAAATACTGTCCTTCTAGTGTAGCCGTAGTT
AGGCCACCACTTCAAGAACTCTGTAGCACCGCCTACATACCTCGCTCTGCTAATCCTGTTACCAGTGGCT
GCTGCCAGTGGCGATAAGTCGTGTCTTACCGGGTTGGACTCAAGACGATAGTTACCGGATAAGGCGCAGC
GGTCGGGCTGAACGGGGGGTTCGTGCACACAGCCCAGCTTGGAGCGAACGACCTACACCGAACTGAGATA
CCTACAGCGTGAGCTATGAGAAAGCGCCACGCTTCCCGAAGGGAGAAAGGCGGACAGGTATCCGGTAAGC
GGCAGGGTCGGAACAGGAGAGCGCACGAGGGAGCTTCCAGGGGGAAACGCCTGGTATCTTTATAGTCCTG
TCGGGTTTCGCCACCTCTGACTTGAGCGTCGATTTTTGTGATGCTCGTCAGGGGGGCGGAGCCTATGGAA
AAACGCCAGCAACGCGGCCTTTTTACGGTTCCTGGCCTTTTGCTGGCCTTTTGCTCACATGTTCTTTCCT
GCGTTATCCCCTGATTCTGTGGATAACCGTATTACCGCCTTTGAGTGAGCTGATACCGCTCGCCGCAGCC
GAACGACCGAGCGCAGCGAGTCAGTGAGCGAGGAAGCGGAAGAGCGCCCAATACGCAAACCGCCTCTCCC
CGCGCGTTGGCCGATTCATTAATGCAGCTGGCACGACAGGTTTCCCGACTGGAAAGCGGGCAGTGAGCGC
AACGCAATTAATGTGAGTTAGCTCACTCATTAGGCACCCCAGGCTTTACACTTTATGCTTCCGGCTCGTA
TGTTGTGTGGAATTGTGAGCGGATAACAATTTCACACAGGAAACAGCTATGACCATGATTACGCCAAGCT
CGA
Features (pLannotate 1.2.2; 15 found; start..end, strand, type, name):
      1..19      +  promoter       T3 promoter: promoter for bacteriophage T3 RNA polymerase
     44..86      +  5'UTR          Xenopus globin 5'-UTR: translational enhancer from the 5'-UTR of the major beta-globin gene of Xenopus laevis
    126..3023    +  CDS            RfxCas13d: RNA-targeting Type VI CRISPR protein from Ruminococcus flavefaciens strain XPD3002 (Konermann et al., 2018)
   3042..3070    +  CDS            3xHA (fragment): three tandem HA epitope tags
   3093..3218    +  3'UTR          Xenopus globin 3'-UTR: 3'-UTR of the major beta-globin gene of Xenopus laevis
   3305..3323    -  promoter       T7 promoter: promoter for bacteriophage T7 RNA polymerase
   3326..3483    +  CDS            lacZα (fragment): LacZα fragment of β-galactosidase; lacZ fragment
   3514..3942    -  rep_origin     f1 ori (sequence partly withheld): f1 bacteriophage origin of replication; arrow indicates direction of (+) strand synthesis
   3969..4073    +  promoter       AmpR promoter: bla
   4074..4934    +  CDS            AmpR: β-lactamase; bla; confers resistance to ampicillin, carbenicillin, and related antibiotics
   5105..5693    +  rep_origin     ori: high-copy-number ColE1/pMB1/pBR322/pUC origin of replication
   5876..5968    +  CDS            lacI (fragment): lac repressor; lacI; The lac repressor binds to the lac operator to inhibit transcription in E. coli. This inhibition can be relieved by adding lactose or isopropyl-β-D-thiogalactopyranoside (IPTG).
   5981..6002    +  protein_bind   CAP binding site: CAP binding activates transcription in the presence of cAMP. E. coli catabolite activator protein
   6017..6047    +  promoter       lac promoter: promoter for the E. coli lac operon
   6055..6071    +  protein_bind   lac operator: The lac repressor binds to the lac operator to inhibit transcription in E. coli. This inhibition can be relieved by adding lactose or isopropyl-β-D-thiogalactopyranoside (IPTG). lac repressor encoded by lacI
