>Addgene plasmid #141320 | pT3TS-RfxCas13d-HA | addgene full sequence | sequence record 298655 | Addgene Partial NGS Result
AATTAACCCTCACTAAAGGGAACAAAAGCTGGAGCTAAGCTTGCTTGTTCTTTTTGCAGAAGCTCAGAAT
AAACGCTCAACTTTGGCAGATCTAACTCGACGCCACCATGGCGAGCGAGGCCAGCATCGAAAAAAAAAAG
TCCTTCGCCAAGGGCATGGGCGTGAAGTCCACACTCGTGTCCGGCTCCAAAGTGTACATGACAACCTTCG
CCGAAGGCAGCGACGCCAGGCTGGAAAAGATCGTGGAGGGCGACAGCATCAGGAGCGTGAATGAGGGCGA
GGCCTTCAGCGCTGAAATGGCCGATAAAAACGCCGGCTATAAGATCGGCAACGCCAAATTCAGCCATCCT
AAGGGCTACGCCGTGGTGGCTAACAACCCTCTGTATACAGGACCCGTCCAGCAGGATATGCTCGGCCTGA
AGGAAACTCTGGAAAAGAGGTACTTCGGCGAGAGCGCTGATGGCAATGACAATATTTGTATCCAGGTGAT
CCATAACATCCTGGACATTGAAAAAATCCTCGCCGAATACATTACCAACGCCGCCTACGCCGTCAACAAT
ATCTCCGGCCTGGATAAGGACATTATTGGATTCGGCAAGTTCTCCACAGTGTATACCTACGACGAATTCA
AAGACCCCGAGCACCATAGGGCCGCTTTCAACAATAACGATAAGCTCATCAACGCCATCAAGGCCCAGTA
TGACGAGTTCGACAACTTCCTCGATAACCCCAGACTCGGCTATTTCGGCCAGGCCTTTTTCAGCAAGGAG
GGCAGAAATTACATCATCAATTACGGCAACGAATGCTATGACATTCTGGCCCTCCTGAGCGGACTGAGGC
ACTGGGTGGTCCATAACAACGAAGAAGAGTCCAGGATCTCCAGGACCTGGCTCTACAACCTCGATAAGAA
CCTCGACAACGAATACATCTCCACCCTCAACTACCTCTACGACAGGATCACCAATGAGCTGACCAACTCC
TTCTCCAAGAACTCCGCCGCCAACGTGAACTATATTGCCGAAACTCTGGGAATCAACCCTGCCGAATTCG
CCGAACAATATTTCAGATTCAGCATTATGAAAGAGCAGAAAAACCTCGGATTCAATATCACCAAGCTCAG
GGAAGTGATGCTGGACAGGAAGGATATGTCCGAGATCAGGAAAAATCATAAGGTGTTCGACTCCATCAGG
ACCAAGGTCTACACCATGATGGACTTTGTGATTTATAGGTATTACATCGAAGAGGATGCCAAGGTGGCTG
CCGCCAATAAGTCCCTCCCCGATAATGAGAAGTCCCTGAGCGAGAAGGATATCTTTGTGATTAACCTGAG
GGGCTCCTTCAACGACGACCAGAAGGATGCCCTCTACTACGATGAAGCTAATAGAATTTGGAGAAAGCTC
GAAAATATCATGCACAACATCAAGGAATTTAGGGGAAACAAGACAAGAGAGTATAAGAAGAAGGACGCCC
CTAGACTGCCCAGAATCCTGCCCGCTGGCCGTGATGTTTCCGCCTTCAGCAAACTCATGTATGCCCTGAC
CATGTTCCTGGATGGCAAGGAGATCAACGACCTCCTGACCACCCTGATTAATAAATTCGATAACATCCAG
AGCTTCCTGAAGGTGATGCCTCTCATCGGAGTCAACGCTAAGTTCGTGGAGGAATACGCCTTTTTCAAAG
ACTCCGCCAAGATCGCCGATGAGCTGAGGCTGATCAAGTCCTTCGCTAGAATGGGAGAACCTATTGCCGA
TGCCAGGAGGGCCATGTATATCGACGCCATCCGTATTTTAGGAACCAACCTGTCCTATGATGAGCTCAAG
GCCCTCGCCGACACCTTTTCCCTGGACGAGAACGGAAACAAGCTCAAGAAAGGCAAGCACGGCATGAGAA
ATTTCATTATTAATAACGTGATCAGCAATAAAAGGTTCCACTACCTGATCAGATACGGTGATCCTGCCCA
CCTCCATGAGATCGCCAAAAACGAGGCCGTGGTGAAGTTCGTGCTCGGCAGGATCGCTGACATCCAGAAA
AAACAGGGCCAGAACGGCAAGAACCAGATCGACAGGTACTACGAAACTTGTATCGGAAAGGATAAGGGCA
AGAGCGTGAGCGAAAAGGTGGACGCTCTCACAAAGATCATCACCGGAATGAACTACGACCAATTCGACAA
GAAAAGGAGCGTCATTGAGGACACCGGCAGGGAAAACGCCGAGAGGGAGAAGTTTAAAAAGATCATCAGC
CTGTACCTCACCGTGATCTACCACATCCTCAAGAATATTGTCAATATCAACGCCAGGTACGTCATCGGAT
TCCATTGCGTCGAGCGTGATGCTCAACTGTACAAGGAGAAAGGCTACGACATCAATCTCAAGAAACTGGA
AGAGAAGGGATTCAGCTCCGTCACCAAGCTCTGCGCTGGCATTGATGAAACTGCCCCCGATAAGAGAAAG
GACGTGGAAAAGGAGATGGCTGAAAGAGCCAAGGAGAGCATTGACAGCCTCGAGAGCGCCAACCCCAAGC
TGTATGCCAATTACATCAAATACAGCGACGAGAAGAAAGCCGAGGAGTTCACCAGGCAGATTAACAGGGA
GAAGGCCAAAACCGCCCTGAACGCCTACCTGAGGAACACCAAGTGGAATGTGATCATCAGGGAGGACCTC
CTGAGAATTGACAACAAGACATGTACCCTGTTCAGAAACAAGGCCGTCCACCTGGAAGTGGCCAGGTATG
TCCACGCCTATATCAACGACATTGCCGAGGTCAATTCCTACTTCCAACTGTACCATTACATCATGCAGAG
AATTATCATGAATGAGAGGTACGAGAAAAGCAGCGGAAAGGTGTCCGAGTACTTCGACGCTGTGAATGAC
GAGAAGAAGTACAACGATAGGCTCCTGAAACTGCTGTGTGTGCCTTTCGGCTACTGTATCCCCAGGTTTA
AGAACCTGAGCATCGAGGCCCTGTTCGATAGGAACGAGGCCGCCAAGTTCGACAAGGAGAAAAAGAAGGT
GTCCGGCAATTCCGGATCCGGAGCGGCCGCTTACCCATACGATGTTCCAGATTACGCTTAACCGCGGATC
TGGTTACCACTAAACCAGCCTCAAGAACACCCGAATGGAGTCTCTAAGCTACATAATACCAACTTACACT
TTACAAAATGTTGTCCCCCAAAATGTAGCCATTCGTATCTGCTCCTAATAAAAAGAAAGTTTCTTCACAT
TCTAAAAAAAAAAAAAAAAAAAAAAAAAAAAACCCCCCCCCCCCCCTGCAGGGCCAAGTCGGCCTCTAGA
GGTACCCAATTCGCCCTATAGTGAGTCGTATTACAATTCACTGGCCGTCGTTTTACAACGTCGTGACTGG
GAAAACCCTGGCGTTACCCAACTTAATCGCCTTGCAGCACATCCCCCTTTCGCCAGCTGGCGTAATAGCG
AAGAGGCCCGCACCGATCGCCCTTCCCAACAGTTGCGCAGCCTGAATGGCGAATGGCAAATTGTAAGCGT
TAATATTTTGTTAAAATTCGCGTTAAATTTTTGTTAAATCAGCTCATTTTTTAACCAATAGGCCGAAATC
GGCAAAATCCCTTATAAATCAAAAGAATAGACCGAGATAGGGT
[37 nt withheld, positions 3614-3650]
AAAGAACGTGGACTCCAACGTCAAAGG
[49 nt withheld, positions 3678-3726]
T
[91 nt withheld, positions 3728-3818]
G
[124 nt withheld, positions 3820-3943]
CAGGTGGCACTTTTCGGGGAAATGTGCGCGGAACCCCTATTTGTTTATTTTTCTAAATACATTCAAATAT
GTATCTGCTCATGAGACAATAACCCTGATAAATGCTTCAATAATATTGAAAAAGGAAGAGTATGAGTATT
CAACATTTCCGTGTCGCCCTTATTCCCTTTTTTGCGGCATTTTGCCTTCCTGTTTTTGCTCACCCAGAAA
CGCTGGTGAAAGTAAAAGATGCTGAAGATCAGTTGGGTGCACGAGTGGGTTACATCGAACTGGATCTCAA
CAGCGGTAAGATCCTTGAGAGTTTTCGCCCCGAAGAACGTTTTCCAATGATGAGCACTTTTAAAGTTCTG
CTATGTGGCGCGGTATTATCCCGTATTGACGCCGGGCAAGAGCAACTCGGTCGCCGCATACACTATTCTC
AGAATGACTTGGTTGAGTACTCACCAGTCACAGAAAAGCATCTTACGGATGGCATGACAGTAAGAGAATT
ATGCAGTGCTGCCATAACCATGAGTGATAACACTGCGGCCAACTTACTTCTGACAACGATCGGAGGACCG
AAGGAGCTAACCGCTTTTTTGCACAACATGGGGGATCATGTAACTCGCCTTGATCGTTGGGAACCGGAGC
TGAATGAAGCCATACCAAACGACGAGCGTGACACCACGATGCCTGTAGCAATGGCAACAACGTTGCGCAA
ACTATTAACTGGCGAACTACTTACTCTAGCTTCCCGGCAACAATTAATAGACTGGATGGAGGCGGATAAA
GTTGCAGGACCACTTCTGCGCTCGGCCCTTCCGGCTGGCTGGTTTATTGCTGATAAATCTGGAGCCGGTG
AGCGTGGGTCTCGCGGTATCATTGCAGCACTGGGGCCAGATGGTAAGCCCTCCCGTATCGTAGTTATCTA
CACGACGGGGAGTCAGGCAACTATGGATGAACGAAATAGACAGATCGCTGAGATAGGTGCCTCACTGATT
AAGCATTGGTAACTGTCAGACCAAGTTTACTCATATATACTTTAGATTGATTTAAAACTTCATTTTTAAT
TTAAAAGGATCTAGGTGAAGATCCTTTTTGATAATCTCATGACCAAAATCCCTTAACGTGAGTTTTCGTT
CCACTGAGCGTCAGACCCCGTAGAAAAGATCAAAGGATCTTCTTGAGATCCTTTTTTTCTGCGCGTAATC
TGCTGCTTGCAAACAAAAAAACCACCGCTACCAGCGGTGGTTTGTTTGCCGGATCAAGAGCTACCAACTC
TTTTTCCGAAGGTAACTGGCTTCAGCAGAGCGCAGATACCAAATACTGTTCTTCTAGTGTAGCCGTAGTT
AGGCCACCACTTCAAGAACTCTGTAGCACCGCCTACATACCTCGCTCTGCTAATCCTGTTACCAGTGGCT
GCTGCCAGTGGCGATAAGTCGTGTCTTACCGGGTTGGACTCAAGACGATAGTTACCGGATAAGGCGCAGC
GGTCGGGCTGAACGGGGGGTTCGTGCACACAGCCCAGCTTGGAGCGAACGACCTACACCGAACTGAGATA
CCTACAGCGTGAGCTATGAGAAAGCGCCACGCTTCCCGAAGGGAGAAAGGCGGACAGGTATCCGGTAAGC
GGCAGGGTCGGAACAGGAGAGCGCACGAGGGAGCTTCCAGGGGGAAACGCCTGGTATCTTTATAGTCCTG
TCGGGTTTCGCCACCTCTGACTTGAGCGTCGATTTTTGTGATGCTCGTCAGGGGGGCGGAGCCTATGGAA
AAACGCCAGCAACGCGGCCTTTTTACGGTTCCTGGCCTTTTGCTGGCCTTTTGCTCACATGTTCTTTCCT
GCGTTATCCCCTGATTCTGTGGATAACCGTATTACCGCCTTTGAGTGAGCTGATACCGCTCGCCGCAGCC
GAACGACCGAGCGCAGCGAGTCAGTGAGCGAGGAAGCGGAAGAGCGCCCAATACGCAAACCGCCTCTCCC
CGCGCGTTGGCCGATTCATTAATGCAGCTGGCACGACAGGTTTCCCGACTGGAAAGCGGGCAGTGAGCGC
AACGCAATTAATGTGAGTTAGCTCACTCATTAGGCACCCCAGGCTTTACACTTTATGCTTCCGGCTCGTA
TGTTGTGTGGAATTGTGAGCGGATAACAATTTCACACAGGAAACAGCTATGACCATGATTACGCCAAGCT
CGA
Features (pLannotate 1.2.2; 15 found; start..end, strand, type, name):
      1..19      +  promoter       T3 promoter: promoter for bacteriophage T3 RNA polymerase
     44..86      +  5'UTR          Xenopus globin 5'-UTR: translational enhancer from the 5'-UTR of the major beta-globin gene of Xenopus laevis
    126..3023    +  CDS            RfxCas13d: RNA-targeting Type VI CRISPR protein from Ruminococcus flavefaciens strain XPD3002 (Konermann et al., 2018)
   3042..3070    +  CDS            3xHA (fragment): three tandem HA epitope tags
   3093..3218    +  3'UTR          Xenopus globin 3'-UTR: 3'-UTR of the major beta-globin gene of Xenopus laevis
   3305..3323    -  promoter       T7 promoter: promoter for bacteriophage T7 RNA polymerase
   3326..3483    +  CDS            lacZα (fragment): LacZα fragment of β-galactosidase; lacZ fragment
   3515..3943    -  rep_origin     f1 ori (sequence partly withheld): f1 bacteriophage origin of replication; arrow indicates direction of (+) strand synthesis
   3970..4074    +  promoter       AmpR promoter: bla
   4075..4935    +  CDS            AmpR: β-lactamase; bla; confers resistance to ampicillin, carbenicillin, and related antibiotics
   5106..5694    +  rep_origin     ori: high-copy-number ColE1/pMB1/pBR322/pUC origin of replication
   5877..5969    +  CDS            lacI (fragment): lac repressor; lacI; The lac repressor binds to the lac operator to inhibit transcription in E. coli. This inhibition can be relieved by adding lactose or isopropyl-β-D-thiogalactopyranoside (IPTG).
   5982..6003    +  protein_bind   CAP binding site: CAP binding activates transcription in the presence of cAMP. E. coli catabolite activator protein
   6018..6048    +  promoter       lac promoter: promoter for the E. coli lac operon
   6056..6072    +  protein_bind   lac operator: The lac repressor binds to the lac operator to inhibit transcription in E. coli. This inhibition can be relieved by adding lactose or isopropyl-β-D-thiogalactopyranoside (IPTG). lac repressor encoded by lacI
