[The description below was written by a language model from this plasmid's Addgene catalogue record and pLannotate feature annotations shown in this document.]
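Description:
pT3TS-RfxCas13d-HA is an in vitro transcription template plasmid of about 6.1 kb, built on the pT3TS backbone and catalogued as a CRISPR vector. It is propagated in E. coli from a high-copy ColE1/pUC-type origin and selected with ampicillin through the bla (AmpR) gene. An f1 origin is also present, along with remnants of a pBluescript-like cloning region (lac promoter and operator, CAP binding site, and lacZα and lacI fragments) that play no role in the payload's function.

The payload is a human codon-optimized coding sequence for RfxCas13d (CasRx), the RNA-guided, RNA-targeting type VI CRISPR effector from Ruminococcus flavefaciens XPD3002, carrying a C-terminal HA epitope for detection. The annotation flags only a short fragment matching a 3xHA element, which is consistent with a single HA tag. The insert was cloned between NcoI and SacII sites and was derived from an earlier CasRx plasmid used as template. A T3 promoter sits upstream, followed by the Xenopus laevis β-globin 5′ UTR. The β-globin 3′ UTR lies downstream of the tagged open reading frame, so T3 RNA polymerase produces a sense mRNA whose flanking globin UTRs promote efficient translation and stability in embryos. A T7 promoter lies in the opposite orientation beyond the 3′ UTR and mainly serves as a sequencing primer site.

The stated purpose is in vitro synthesis of RfxCas13d mRNA, and the associated work concerns Cas13d-mediated mRNA knockdown in animal embryos. No guide RNA cassette is annotated, so guides would have to be supplied separately. The two sequence records, depositor and repository, differ by a single nucleotide in length and give identical feature maps.
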