Addgene plasmid #141320: pT3TS-RfxCas13d-HA
Purpose: Plasmid to carry out IVT of RfxCas13d (human codon-optimized)
Depositing lab: Ariel Bazzini & Miguel Angel Moreno-Mateos. Depositing organization: Centro Andaluz de Biologia del Desarrollo (CABD). Publication: CRISPR-Cas13d Induces Efficient mRNA Knockdown in Animal Embryos. Kushawah G, Hernandez-Huertas L, Abugattas-Nunez Del Prado J, Martinez-Morales JR, DeVore ML, Hassan H, Moreno-Sanchez I, Tomas-Gallardo L, Diaz-Moscoso A, Monges DE, Guelfo JR, Theune WC, Brannan EO, Wang W, Corbin TJ, Moran AM, Sanchez Alvarado A, Malaga-Trillo E, Takacs CM, Bazzini AA, Moreno-Mateos MA. Dev Cell. 2020 Sep 28;54(6):805-817.e7. doi: 10.1016/j.devcel.2020.07.013. Epub 2020 Aug 7. PubMed 32768421.
Backbone
  Vector backbone: pT3TS
  Backbone size w/o insert (bp): 3150
  Total vector size (bp): 6115
  Vector type: CRISPR
Growth in bacteria
  Bacterial resistance: Ampicillin, 100 μg/mL
  Growth temperature: 37°C
  Growth strain: DH5alpha
  Copy number: Unknown
Gene/Insert
  Gene/Insert name: Rfx-Cas13d (alt name: CasRx)
  Species: Ruminococcus flavefaciens XPD3002
  Insert size (bp): 2934
  Tag / fusion protein: HA (C terminal on insert)
  Cloning method: Restriction Enzyme; 5′ cloning site NcoI (not destroyed); 3′ cloning site SacII (not destroyed)
  Sequencing primers: 5′ T3; 3′ T7
Resource information
  A portion of this plasmid was derived from a plasmid made by: Addgene plasmid #109049 used as template as a gift from Patrick Hsu (Konermann et al., 2018).
Terms and licenses: Academic/Nonprofit Terms; Industry Terms: Not Available to Industry
Depositor comments: This plasmid is owned by Moreno-Mateos Lab (CABD, Seville, Spain) and Bazzini Lab (Stowers Institute, Kansas, MO, USA)
How to cite: pT3TS-RfxCas13d-HA was a gift from Ariel Bazzini & Miguel Angel Moreno-Mateos (Addgene plasmid # 141320 ; http://n2t.net/addgene:141320 ; RRID:Addgene_141320)
